Addgene plasmid #215200: Hv_HPT:pCER6#2:Gus_introns
Purpose: Evaluating guard cell specific promotors in Barley
Depositing lab: Penny Hundleby. Depositing organization: John Innes Centre. Publication: A Promoter Collection for Cell-Targeted Analysis Within the Stomatal Complex. Nguyen TH, Krasauskas J, Nguyen TB, Noureen A, Smedley M, Christie JM, Harwood W, Blatt MR, Hundleby P. Plant Direct. 2025 Feb 12;9(2):e70045. doi: 10.1002/pld3.70045. eCollection 2025 Feb. PubMed 39943924.
Backbone
  Vector backbone: pAGM8031
  Backbone manufacturer: Sylvestre Marillonnet
  Backbone size w/o insert (bp): 5201
  Total vector size (bp): 11961
  Vector type: Plant Expression, Synthetic Biology
  Selectable markers: Hygromycin
Growth in bacteria
  Bacterial resistance: Spectinomycin, 50 μg/mL
  Growth temperature: 37°C
  Growth strain: DH5alpha
  Copy number: High Copy
Gene/Insert
  Gene/Insert name: 3-ketoacyl-coa synthase6
  Species: Synthetic
  Insert size (bp): 2154
  GenBank ID: HORVU.MOREX.r3.4HG0395960
  Promoter: HvCER6#2
  Cloning method: Golden Gate
  Sequencing primers: 5′ GTGGTGTAAACAAATTGACGC; 3′ GGATAAACCTTTTCACGCCC
Terms and licenses: Academic/Nonprofit Terms; Industry Terms: Not Available to Industry
How to cite: Hv_HPT:pCER6#2:Gus_introns was a gift from Penny Hundleby (Addgene plasmid # 215200 ; http://n2t.net/addgene:215200 ; RRID:Addgene_215200)
