[The description below was written by a language model from this plasmid's Addgene catalogue record and pLannotate feature annotations shown in this document.]
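Description:
Hv_HPT:pCER6#2:Gus_introns is a binary plant transformation vector of about 12 kb, assembled by Golden Gate cloning in the pAGM8031 backbone and intended for testing a candidate guard cell-specific promoter in barley. The backbone carries nopaline-type left and right T-DNA border repeats, which define the segment transferred into the plant genome by Agrobacterium. It also has a broad-host-range incP oriV with its trfA replication protein, plus a high-copy ColE1/pUC origin for propagation in E. coli. Bacterial selection is by spectinomycin through the aadA (SmR) gene. Short fragments of an integron Pc promoter and a gentamicin resistance gene upstream of it appear to be remnants of the cassette's origin.

Between the borders are two transcription units. The first is the plant selectable marker. A CaMV 35S promoter, preceded by additional CaMV-derived sequence and followed by the TMV Ω translational enhancer, drives a hygromycin phosphotransferase coding sequence interrupted by the castor bean cat1 intron. This unit ends in the CaMV polyadenylation signal. The intron prevents functional expression in bacteria, so hygromycin resistance reflects expression in plant cells.

The second unit is the reporter. According to the catalogue, a roughly 2.2 kb promoter fragment designated HvCER6#2, from the barley 3-ketoacyl-CoA synthase 6 locus, is the insert. It is not annotated in the feature table but would fit the unannotated region upstream of GUS. The β-glucuronidase coding sequence is annotated in three segments separated by gaps, consistent with the introns named in the construct, and is followed by the NOS terminator. Histochemical GUS staining of transformed barley would then show where the promoter is active within the stomatal complex.
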