Features (pLannotate 1.2.2; 20 found; start..end, strand, type, name):
     39..63      +  misc_feature   RB T-DNA repeat: right border repeat from nopaline C58 T-DNA
    160..791     +  rep_origin     oriV: incP origin of replication
    894..917     +  promoter       Pc promoter (fragment): intI1 (promoter lies within the coding sequence); class 1 integron promoter
   1093..1149    +  CDS            GmR (fragment): gentamycin acetyltransferase; aacC1; confers resistance to gentamycin
   1160..1947    +  CDS            SmR (fragment): aminoglycoside adenylyltransferase (Murphy, 1985); aadA; confers resistance to spectinomycin and streptomycin
   2288..2876    +  rep_origin     ori: high-copy-number ColE1/pMB1/pBR322/pUC origin of replication
   3212..4357    +  CDS            trfA: TRFA_ECOLX - Experimental evidence at protein level: Swiss-Prot protein existence level 1. Also involved in plasmid copy number control, promoting intermolecular coupling of protein bound iterons at oriV, which inhibits replication initiation. From Escherichia coli.
   4506..4530    +  misc_feature   LB T-DNA repeat: left border repeat from nopaline C58 T-DNA
   4627..5433    +  CDS            IBMP_CAMVB (fragment): Experimental evidence at protein level: Swiss-Prot protein existence level 1. Enhances the ribosomal termination-reinitiation event leading to the translation of major open reading frames on the polycistronic viral RNAs. From Cauliflower mosaic virus (strain Bari 1) (CaMV).
   5617..5962    +  promoter       CaMV 35S promoter: strong constitutive promoter from cauliflower mosaic virus
   5914..5960    +  promoter       minimal CaMV 35S promoter: minimal 35S promoter from cauliflower mosaic virus
   5991..6044    +  misc_feature   TMV Ω: translational enhancer from the tobacco mosaic virus 5'-leader sequence (Gallie et al., 1988)
   6053..6391    +  CDS            HygR (fragment): aminoglycoside phosphotransferase from E. coli; aph(4)-Ia; confers resistance to hygromycin
   6392..6581    +  intron         cat1 intron: castor bean catalase intron, modified
   6576..7268    +  CDS            HygR (fragment): aminoglycoside phosphotransferase from E. coli confers resistance to hygromycin
   7303..7477    +  polyA_signal   CaMV poly(A) signal: cauliflower mosaic virus polyadenylation signal
   9671..9904    +  CDS            GUS (fragment): β-glucuronidase; uidA (or gusA) from E. coli
   9986..10372   +  CDS            GUS (fragment): β-glucuronidase; uidA (or gusA) from E. coli
  10472..11671   +  CDS            GUS (fragment): β-glucuronidase; uidA (or gusA) from E. coli
  11684..11936   +  terminator     NOS terminator: nopaline synthase terminator and poly(A) signal
>Addgene plasmid #215200 | Hv_HPT:pCER6#2:Gus_introns | addgene full sequence | sequence record 468518 | Addgene NGS Result
CGAGGGACACGAAGTGATCCGTTTAAACTATCAGTGTTTGACAGGATATATTGGCGGGTAAACCTAAGAG
AAAAGAGCGTTTATTAGAATAATCGGATATTTAAAAGGGCGTGAAAAGGTTTATCCGTTCGTCCATTTGT
ATGTGCCAGCCGCCTTTGCGACGCTCACCGGGCTGGTTGCCCTCGCCGCTGGGCTGGCGGCCGTCTATGG
CCCTGCAAACGCGCCAGAAACGCCGTCGAAGCCGTGTGCGAGACACCGCGGCCGCCGGCGTTGTGGATAC
CTCGCGGAAAACTTGGCCCTCACTGACAGATGAGGGGCGGACGTTGACACTTGAGGGGCCGACTCACCCG
GCGCGGCGTTGACAGATGAGGGGCAGGCTCGATTTCGGCCGGCGACGTGGAGCTGGCCAGCCTCGCAAAT
CGGCGAAAACGCCTGATTTTACGCGAGTTTCCCACAGATGATGTGGACAAGCCTGGGGATAAGTGCCCTG
CGGTATTGACACTTGAGGGGCGCGACTACTGACAGATGAGGGGCGCGATCCTTGACACTTGAGGGGCAGA
GTGCTGACAGATGAGGGGCGCACCTATTGACATTTGAGGGGCTGTCCACAGGCAGAAAATCCAGCATTTG
CAAGGGTTTCCGCCCGTTTTTCGGCCACCGCTAACCTGTCTTTTAACCTGCTTTTAAACCAATATTTATA
AACCTTGTTTTTAACCAGGGCTGCGCCCTGTGCGCGTGACCGCGCACGCCGAAGGGGGGTGCCCCCCCTT
CTCGAACCCTCCCGGCCCGCTAACGCGGGCCTCCCATCCCCCCAGGGGCTGCGCCCCTCGGCCGCGAACG
GCCTCACCCCAAAAATGGCAGCGCTGGCCAATTCCCGAGGCACGAACCCAGTGGACATAAGCCTGTTCGG
TTCGTAAGCTGTAATGCAAGTAGCGTATGCGCTCACGCAACTGGTCCAGAACCTTGACCGAACGCAGCGG
TGGTAACGGCGCAGTGGCGGTTTTCATGGCTTGTTATGACTGTTTTTTTGGGGTACAGTCTATGCCTCGG
GCATCCAAGCAGCAAGCGCGTTACGCCGTGGGTCGATGTTTGATGTTATGGAGCAGCAACGATGTTACGC
AGCAGGGCAGTCGCCCTAAAACAAAGTTAAACATCATGGGGGAAGCGGTGATCGCCGAAGTATCGACTCA
ACTATCAGAGGTAGTTGGCGTCATCGAGCGCCATCTCGAACCGACGTTGCTGGCCGTACATTTGTACGGC
TCCGCAGTGGATGGCGGCCTGAAGCCACACAGCGATATTGATTTGCTGGTTACGGTGACCGTAAGGCTTG
ATGAAACAACGCGGCGAGCTTTGATCAACGACCTTTTGGAAACTTCGGCTTCCCCTGGAGAGAGCGAGAT
TCTCCGCGCTGTAGAAGTCACCATTGTTGTGCACGACGACATCATTCCGTGGCGTTATCCAGCTAAGCGC
GAACTGCAATTTGGAGAATGGCAGCGCAATGACATTCTTGCAGGTATCTTCGAGCCAGCCACGATCGACA
TTGATCTGGCTATCTTGCTGACAAAAGCAAGAGAACATAGCGTTGCCTTGGTAGGTCCAGCGGCGGAGGA
ACTCTTTGATCCGGTTCCTGAACAGGATCTATTTGAGGCGCTAAATGAAACCTTAACGCTATGGAACTCG
CCGCCCGACTGGGCTGGCGATGAGCGAAATGTAGTGCTTACGTTGTCCCGCATTTGGTACAGCGCAGTAA
CCGGCAAAATCGCGCCGAAGGATGTCGCTGCCGACTGGGCAATGGAGCGCCTGCCGGCCCAGTATCAGCC
CGTCATACTTGAAGCTAGACAGGCTTATCTTGGACAAGAAGAAGATCGCTTGGCCTCGCGCGCAGATCAG
TTGGAAGAATTTGTCCATTACGTGAAAGGCGAGATCACCAAGGTAGTCGGCAAATAATGTCTAGCTAGAA
ATTCGTTCAAGCCGACGCCGCTTCGCGGCGCGGCTTAACTCAAGCGTTAGATGCACTAAGCACATAATTG
CTCACAGCCAAACTATCAGGTCAAGTCTGCTTTTATTATTTTTAAGCGTGCATAATAAGCCCTACACAAA
TTGGGAGATATATCATGCTGTCAGACCAAGTTTACTCATATATACTTTAGATTGATTTAAAACTTCATTT
TTAATTTAAAAGGATCTAGGTGAAGATCCTTTTTGATAATCTCATGACCAAAATCCCTTAACGTGAGTTT
TCGTTCCACTGAGCGTCAGACCCCGTAGAAAAGATCAAAGGATCTTCTTGAGATCCTTTTTTTCTGCGCG
TAATCTGCTGCTTGCAAACAAAAAAACCACCGCTACCAGCGGTGGTTTGTTTGCCGGATCAAGAGCTACC
AACTCTTTTTCCGAAGGTAACTGGCTTCAGCAGAGCGCAGATACCAAATACTGTTCTTCTAGTGTAGCCG
TAGTTAGGCCACCACTTCAAGAACTCTGTAGCACCGCCTACATACCTCGCTCTGCTAATCCTGTTACCAG
TGGCTGCTGCCAGTGGCGATAAGTCGTGTCTTACCGGGTTGGACTCAAGACGATAGTTACCGGATAAGGC
GCAGCGGTCGGGCTGAACGGGGGGTTCGTGCACACAGCCCAGCTTGGAGCGAACGACCTACACCGAACTG
AGATACCTACAGCGTGAGCTATGAGAAAGCGCCACGCTTCCCGAAGGGAGAAAGGCGGACAGGTATCCGG
TAAGCGGCAGGGTCGGAACAGGAGAGCGCACGAGGGAGCTTCCAGGGGGAAACGCCTGGTATCTTTATAG
TCCTGTCGGGTTTCGCCACCTCTGACTTGAGCGTCGATTTTTGTGATGCTCGTCAGGGGGGCGGAGCCTA
TGGAAAAACGCCAGCAACGCGGCCTTTTTACGGTTCCTGGCAGATCCTAGATGTGGCGCAACGATGCCGG
CGACAAGCAGGAGCGCACCGACTTCTTCCGCATCAAGTGTTTTGGCTCTCAGGCCGAGGCCCACGGCAAG
TATTTGGGCAAGGGGTCGCTGGTATTCGTGCAGGGCAAGATTCGGAATACCAAGTACGAGAAGGACGGCC
AGACGGTCTACGGGACCGACTTCATTGCCGATAAGGTGGATTATCTGGACACCAAGGCACCAGGCGGGTC
AAATCAGGAATAAGGGCACATTGCCCCGGCGTGAGTCGGGGCAATCCCGCAAGGAGGGTGAATGAATCGG
ACGTTTGACCGGAAGGCATACAGGCAAGAACTGATCGACGCGGGGTTTTCCGCCGAGGATGCCGAAACCA
TCGCAAGCCGCACCGTCATGCGTGCGCCCCGCGAAACCTTCCAGTCCGTCGGCTCGATGGTCCAGCAAGC
TACGGCCAAGATCGAGCGCGACAGCGTGCAACTGGCTCCCCCTGCCCTGCCCGCGCCATCGGCCGCCGTG
GAGCGTTCGCGTCGTCTTGAACAGGAGGCGGCAGGTTTGGCGAAGTCGATGACCATCGACACGCGAGGAA
CTATGACGACCAAGAAGCGAAAAACCGCCGGCGAGGACCTGGCAAAACAGGTCAGCGAGGCCAAGCAGGC
CGCGTTGCTGAAACACACGAAGCAGCAGATCAAGGAAATGCAGCTTTCCTTGTTCGATATTGCGCCGTGG
CCGGACACGATGCGAGCGATGCCAAACGACACGGCCCGCTCTGCCCTGTTCACCACGCGCAACAAGAAAA
TCCCGCGCGAGGCGCTGCAAAACAAGGTCATTTTCCACGTCAACAAGGACGTGAAGATCACCTACACCGG
CGTCGAGCTGCGGGCCGACGATGACGAACTGGTGTGGCAGCAGGTGTTGGAGTACGCGAAGCGCACCCCT
ATCGGCGAGCCGATCACCTTCACGTTCTACGAGCTTTGCCAGGACCTGGGCTGGTCGATCAATGGCCGGT
ATTACACGAAGGCCGAGGAATGCCTGTCGCGCCTACAGGCGACGGCGATGGGCTTCACGTCCGACCGCGT
TGGGCACCTGGAATCGGTGTCGCTGCTGCACCGCTTCCGCGTCCTGGACCGTGGCAAGAAAACGTCCCGT
TGCCAGGTCCTGATCGACGAGGAAATCGTCGTGCTGTTTGCTGGCGACCACTACACGAAATTCATATGGG
AGAAGTACCGCAAGCTGTCGCCGACGGCCCGACGGATGTTCGACTATTTCAGCTCGCACCGGGAGCCGTA
CCCGCTCAAGCTGGAAACCTTCCGCCTCATGTGCGGATCGGATTCCACCCGCGTGAAGAAGTGGCGCGAG
CAGGTCGGCGAAGCCTGCGAAGAGTTGCGAGGCAGCGGCCTGGTGGAACACGCCTGGGTCAATGATGACC
TGGTGCATTGCAAACGCTAGGGCCTTGTGGGGTCAGTTCCGGCTGGGGGTTCAGCAGCCCCTGCTCGGAT
CTGTTGGACCGGACAGTAGTCATGGTTGATGGGCTGCCTGTATCGAGTGGTGATTTTGTGCCGAGCTGCC
GGTCGGGGAGCTGTTGGCTGGCTGGTGGCAGGATATATTGTGGTGTAAACAAATTGACGCTTAGACAACT
TAATAACACATTGCGGACGTTTTTAATGTACTGGGGTTGAACACTCTGTGGGTCTCATGCCGAATTCGGA
TCCGGAGGAATTCCAATCCCACAAAAATCTGAGCTTAACAGCACAGTTGCTCCTCTCAGAGCAGAATCGG
GTATTCAACACCCTCATATCAACTACTACGTTGTGTATAACGGTCCACATGCCGGTATATACGATGACTG
GGGTTGTACAAAGGCGGCAACAAACGGCGTTCCCGGAGTTGCACACAAGAAATTTGCCACTATTACAGAG
GCAAGAGCAGCAGCTGACGCGTACACAACAAGTCAGCAAACAGACAGGTTGAACTTCATCCCCAAAGGAG
AAGCTCAACTCAAGCCCAAGAGCTTTGCTAAGGCCCTAACAAGCCCACCAAAGCAAAAAGCCCACTGGCT
CACGCTAGGAACCAAAAGGCCCAGCAGTGATCCAGCCCCAAAAGAGATCTCCTTTGCCCCGGAGATTACA
ATGGACGATTTCCTCTATCTTTACGATCTAGGAAGGAAGTTCGAAGGTGAAGGTGACGACACTATGTTCA
CCACTGATAATGAGAAGGTTAGCCTCTTCAATTTCAGAAAGAATGCTGACCCACAGATGGTTAGAGAGGC
CTACGCAGCAAGTCTCATCAAGACGATCTACCCGAGTAACAATCTCCAGGAGATCAAATACCTTCCCAAG
AAGGTTAAAGATGCAGTCAAAAGATTCAGGACTAATTGCATCAAGAACACAGAGAAAGACATATTTCTCA
AGATCAGAAGTACTATTCCAGTATGGACGATTCAAGGCTTGCTTCATAAACCAAGGCAAGTAATAGAGAT
TGGAGTCTCTAAAAAGGTAGTTCCTACTGAATCTAAGGCCATGCATGGAGTCTAAGATTCAAATCGAGGA
TCTAACAGAACTCGCCGTCAAGACTGGCGAACAGTTCATACAGAGTCTTTTACGACTCAATGACAAGAAG
AAAATCTTCGTCAACATGGTGGAGCACGACACTCTGGTCTACTCCAAAAATGTCAAAGATACAGTCTCAG
AAGATCAAAGGGCTATTGAGACTTTTCAACAAAGGATAATTTCGGGAAACCTCCTCGGATTCCATTGCCC
AGCTATCTGTCACTTCATCGAAAGGACAGTAGAAAAGGAAGGTGGCTCCTACAAATGCCATCATTGCGAT
AAAGGAAAGGCTATCATTCAAGATCTCTCTGCCGACAGTGGTCCCAAAGATGGACCCCCACCCACGAGGA
GCATCGTGGAAAAAGAAGAGGTTCCAACCACGTCTACAAAGCAAGTGGATTGATGTGACATCTCCACTGA
CGTAAGGGATGACGCACAATCCCACTATCCTTCGCAAGACCCTTCCTCTATATAAGGAAGTTCATTTCAT
TTGGAGAGGACACGCTCGAGTATAAGAGCTCATTTTTACAACAATTACCAACAACAACAAACAACAAACA
ACATTACAATTACATTTACAATTATCGATACAATGAAAAAGCCTGAACTCACCGCGACGTCTGTCGAGAA
GTTTCTGATCGAAAAGTTCGACAGCGTCTCCGACCTGATGCAGCTCTCGGAGGGCGAAGAATCTCGTGCT
TTCAGCTTCGATGTAGGAGGGCGTGGATATGTCCTGCGGGTAAATAGCTGCGCCGATGGTTTCTACAAAG
ATCGTTATGTTTATCGGCACTTTGCATCGGCCGCGCTCCCGATTCCGGAAGTGCTTGACATTGGGGAATT
CAGCGAGAGCCTGACCTATTGCATCTCCCGCCGTGCACAGGGTGTCACGTTGCAAGACCTGCCTGAAACC
GAACTGCCCGCTGTTCTGCAGGTAAATTTCTAGTTTTTCTCCTTCATTTTCTTGGTTAGGACCCTTTTCT
CTTTTTATTTTTTTGAGCTTTGATCTTTCTTTAAACTGATCTATTTTTTAATTGATTGGTTATGGTGTAA
ATATTACATAGCTTTAACTGATAATCTGATTACTTTATTTCGTGTGTCTATGATGATGATGATAACTGCA
GCCGGTCGCGGAGGCCATGGATGCGATCGCTGCGGCCGATCTTAGCCAGACGAGCGGGTTCGGCCCATTC
GGACCGCAAGGAATCGGTCAATACACTACATGGCGTGATTTCATATGCGCGATTGCTGATCCCCATGTGT
ATCACTGGCAAACTGTGATGGACGACACCGTCAGTGCGTCCGTCGCGCAGGCTCTCGATGAGCTGATGCT
TTGGGCCGAGGACTGCCCCGAAGTCCGGCACCTCGTGCACGCGGATTTCGGCTCCAACAATGTCCTGACG
GACAATGGCCGCATAACAGCGGTCATTGACTGGAGCGAGGCGATGTTCGGGGATTCCCAATACGAGGTCG
CCAACATCTTCTTCTGGAGGCCGTGGTTGGCTTGTATGGAGCAGCAGACGCGCTACTTCGAGCGGAGGCA
TCCGGAGCTTGCAGGATCGCCGCGGCTCCGGGCGTATATGCTCCGCATTGGTCTTGACCAACTCTATCAG
AGCTTGGTTGACGGCAATTTCGATGATGCAGCTTGGGCGCAGGGTCGATGCGACGCAATCGTCCGATCCG
GAGCCGGGACTGTCGGGCGTACACAAATCGCCCGCAGAAGCGCGGCCGTCTGGACCGATGGCTGTGTAGA
AGTACTCGCCGATAGTGGAAACCGACGCCCCAGCACTCGTCCGAGGGCAAAGGAATAGGCTTCTCTAGCT
AGAGTCGATCGACAAGCTCGAGTTTCTCCATAATAATGTGTGAGTAGTTCCCAGATAAGGGAATTAGGGT
TCCTATAGGGTTTCGCTCATGTGTTGAGCATATAAGAAACCCTTAGTATGTATTTGTATTTGTAAAATAC
TTCTATCAATAAAATTTCTAATTCCTAAAACCAAAATCCAGTACTAAAATCCAGATCGCTGCAAGAATTC
AAGCTTGGAGGTCACTTTTTTCCTTATCTCTCTTGACAGGTCATTGACTGGGCGCGTCCGTAGGCGTACG
AGGAGTCATTTGAGGGGTCCGGTTATAGATGCTCTTAGGCGTCATTCTACTTGTCTTGTTAGCTTTCTAT
GTGTTCAATCTTATCTTCTATGATGTTATGCGCTTCTTTTGTGTTATGAAGTTATGCAGACTCCTTTTGT
AATCATGAATTAGTGTTGGGCCTCCTTTTGTGTTCTAAATTTAGTTGCAAGCTTTCCTTGTTTGTTCATT
TGTTAATTTTAAGTGTTTGCACTTCTTTCGTGTTGCCGGTTTTGAGCTGGGATGTTATTCGTACTAGAAT
ATTCAAATAGAGCGCCTAATTGTAGGAACTACATAGGACACCTCATGCATAGTCTCAAGTTTGACCGCCT
AATATTGAAAATGCCACATGCGAGAACTCCGAAAATACTGACGCAAAAGAAGAAGAAAAAACACAAATCA
GGCGTGTCCTTATAGTCTACTTAGTCATCAAGGATCTTGGTCGACTAGGCTTTCTCAAGGCGAGCGGTGA
TGGGCTCTTTCACCTCCTCACGACGTTGGCGGAGCTTGGCATTGTCCATGCAAGCGCCCATGAGCTCTGT
CGCGTCCTGCCAAACGGTTTCAGGAAAAAGGGGTTTCAAAAGCAAAATAGGACGAAACAAATGGCACCGG
GACCCACACAACAGTCATAGAGTAATGAAAAGCGAGAACGTCTCAAACTTTAATTCAATCCTGACAAGTT
TTCCTTTTTGCAGTTAAGCGCCTAGTGAGCACGCGCGGCGACGTGCAGCGCGGGCCCATAAAGTTGTATC
ACGCCTAACGGATATGCGTGTCATTGGAGCACACCGGACTATCCAATATGTTGGTGTGCTGCATATACGA
AAGCAACTAGTAGTTCGATATATCACATGATTTAAACGAGTCAGGCATAGAAACGCAACTCATCCAGCCA
TATCACGTCGACCGGGTTGGCGTGTTCAATGTTTGCCACGCTGGGGCCGATCTTCGTCGACAGTCAAAAG
CGCTAAGATGGATGACGTGCATACATATACATTACACGTCGGACGGGTAGACACAATAGGCGGGATGAGA
CGACAAAATAATTTTTTTGGGGGTCAGCGCACAACATAAGATCCTTTCAGAGGCCATTTAGTAAAAATAA
TACCCGGCCATGTAAGCTCTGGCGGAGCTTCCTTAGGGCCAGCCATGGCCCCCCTGCTTGTGTAGTTTTC
TTATATTATTAGCACATAATTAGACAAGATGATGGTGTTTTGCCCAATCTTTAATTGAATAGCCCCTTCT
ACATGAATTAGCCCCTTCTATAATTCTGATCAAGCTCCGCCACTGCATGCAAGTAATGGATAACTGGCCC
GTTGGTTGAGTTAGTAGTACGACTAATAATATGAGTTTCATTCATGTTCATGTGCATCTAACAATGACTT
GTAAAAATAATACCTGATCATGCAAGTGCTGGATAACTGGCCCGATGGTTGAGTTAGTAGTACAACCAAT
AATGTGAGTTTCATTCATGTTCATGTGCATCTAACAATGGCTTGTAAAATTCCAGAGGTACGGTCGTTCT
ATGCTGAAAGAAATACGGCCACCCTCCTAAAACGAAACGGTCCGTGTTGAAGCGTGTTGGCGTTGAGCGT
CGCCCTACCTAGCAGACGGGCGATGGAAACGGCGCAGAGGCTGGAGAAAGCGACCCCCGTCCAGGACCAG
GAGGATGACTGTAGTCGCACGCAGCAGAAGATCCCGCGCCCGTGTATGAGCGCCAACGAGCTCACTCTCC
TCCGCTACTCCGGTTGGTGGCGGTAGCCAGTCTCCTCATTTAAACTGCCCATCTGCCCCAGCCCTCCGCC
CCGCCACTCTATTAAACCCCACCACGCCACCACCACCTCTGCAACCGCTCCGCCCGGCATCCCGGCATCG
CATCCAGCCCCACATCCCACCCCCAGCACCGTGAACGCATACGTGTGCCGCGTCCACCCCCAGCGGTGCG
CCGCAGAAACAGGCAGGCAGGCAGCTCTGCTCCCCTCGGTGCACGGCGGGACGGAAGCCAGCCAGCCAGC
CAGCCAGAGAGCCGTGACGTACGGGCTAGCGGGGGCGCGCGCGGGGGGGCTGTAAGTAGCGCGGAATGGG
TCAGTCCCTTATGTTACGTCCTGTAGAAACCCCAACCCGTGAAATCAAAAAACTCGACGGCCTGTGGGCA
TTCAGTCTGGATCGCGAAAACTGTGGAATTGATCAGCGTTGGTGGGAAAGCGCGTTACAAGAAAGCCGGG
CAATTGCTGTGCCAGGCAGTTTTAACGATCAGTTCGCCGATGCAGATATTCGTAATTATGCGGGCAACGT
CTGGTATCAGCGCGAAGTCTTTATACCGAAAGGTAAGTCTTACTCTCTCTTTTTTGGTCTGTATTTTTAA
TTTTTTGAAGTATACTATTTGTACTGACGCTAATAATCTTTTTTCAGGTTGGGCAGGCCAGCGTATCGTG
CTGCGTTTCGATGCGGTCACTCATTACGGCAAAGTGTGGGTCAATAATCAGGAAGTGATGGAGCATCAGG
GCGGCTATACGCCATTTGAAGCCGATGTCACGCCGTATGTTATTGCCGGGAAAAGTGTACGTATCACCGT
TTGTGTGAACAACGAACTGAACTGGCAGACTATCCCGCCGGGAATGGTGATTACCGACGAAAACGGCAAG
AAAAAGCAGTCTTACTTCCATGATTTCTTTAACTATGCCGGAATCCATCGCAGCGTAATGCTCTACACCA
CGCCGAACACCTGGGTGGACGATATCACCGTGGTGACGCATGTCGCGCAAGACTGTAACCACGCGTCTGT
TGACTGGCAGGTACTTCATGCTTCAACGTGTAACTTAAGAGATACTGTGTGAAATTTTATATTTCCATAC
ATTTGCTTGACCTTTGCTTTTTGTCAATTTTTTTCCCCTTACAGGTGGTGGCCAATGGTGATGTCAGCGT
TGAACTGCGTGATGCGGATCAACAGGTGGTTGCAACTGGACAAGGCACTAGCGGGACTTTGCAAGTGGTG
AATCCGCACCTCTGGCAACCGGGTGAAGGTTATCTCTATGAACTGTGCGTCACAGCCAAAAGCCAGACAG
AGTGTGATATCTACCCGCTTCGCGTCGGCATCCGGTCAGTGGCAGTGAAGGGCGAACAGTTCCTGATTAA
CCACAAACCGTTCTACTTTACTGGCTTTGGTCGTCATGAAGATGCGGACTTGCGTGGCAAAGGATTCGAT
AACGTGCTGATGGTGCACGACCACGCATTAATGGACTGGATTGGGGCCAACTCCTACCGTACCTCGCATT
ACCCTTACGCTGAAGAGATGCTCGACTGGGCAGATGAACATGGCATCGTGGTGATTGATGAAACTGCTGC
TGTCGGCTTTAACCTCTCTTTAGGCATTGGTTTCGAAGCGGGCAACAAGCCGAAAGAACTGTACAGCGAA
GAGGCAGTCAACGGGGAAACTCAGCAAGCGCACTTACAGGCGATTAAAGAGCTGATAGCGCGTGACAAAA
ACCACCCAAGCGTGGTGATGTGGAGTATTGCCAACGAACCGGATACCCGTCCGCAAGGTGCACGGGAATA
TTTCGCGCCACTGGCGGAAGCAACGCGTAAACTCGACCCGACGCGTCCGATCACCTGCGTCAATGTAATG
TTCTGCGACGCTCACACCGATACCATCAGCGATCTCTTTGATGTGCTGTGCCTGAACCGTTATTACGGAT
GGTATGTCCAAAGCGGCGATTTGGAAACGGCAGAGAAGGTACTGGAAAAAGAACTTCTGGCCTGGCAGGA
GAAACTGCATCAGCCGATTATCATCACCGAATACGGCGTGGATACGTTAGCCGGGCTGCACTCAATGTAC
ACCGACATGTGGAGTGAAGAGTATCAGTGTGCATGGCTGGATATGTATCACCGCGTCTTTGATCGCGTCA
GCGCCGTCGTCGGTGAACAGGTATGGAATTTCGCCGATTTTGCGACCTCGCAAGGCATATTGCGCGTTGG
CGGTAACAAGAAAGGGATCTTCACTCGCGACCGCAAACCGAAGTCGGCGGCTTTTCTGCTGCAAAAACGC
TGGACTGGCATGAACTTCGGTGAAAAACCGCAGCAGGGAGGCAAACAATGAGCTTGTCAAGCAGATCGTT
CAAACATTTGGCAATAAAGTTTCTTAAGATTGAATCCTGTTGCCGGTCTTGCGATGATTATCATATAATT
TCTGTTGAATTACGTTAAGCATGTAATAATTAACATGTAATGCATGACGTTATTTATGAGATGGGTTTTT
ATGATTAGAGTCCCGCAATTATACATTTAATACGCGATAGAAAACAAAATATAGCGCGCAAACTAGGATA
AATTATCGCGCGCGGTGTCATCTATGTTACTAGATCGACGCTACTAGAGGATGCACATGTGAC
